Addgene plasmid #72473: pJK635
Purpose: (Empty Backbone) pET28a modified to contain TEV protease fusion tag instead of T7 tag
Depositing lab: T. J. Kappock. Depositing organization: Purdue University.
Backbone
  Vector backbone: pET28a
  Backbone size (bp): 5381
  Modifications to backbone: replaced T7-tag sequence with TEV protease recognition site.
  Vector type: Bacterial Expression
  Promoter: T7
  Tag / fusion protein: His6 (N terminal on backbone); TEV protease cleavage site (N terminal on backbone)
Growth in bacteria
  Bacterial resistance: Kanamycin, 50 μg/mL
  Growth temperature: 37°C
  Growth strain: DH5alpha
  Copy number: High Copy
Gene/Insert
  Cloning method: Restriction Enzyme
  Sequencing primers: 5′ T7 promoter; 3′ T7 terminator
Terms and licenses: Academic/Nonprofit Terms; Industry Terms: Not Available to Industry
Depositor comments: Alters N-terminal appendage to MAHHHHHHSSGVDLGTENLYFQSH for a gene cloned in NdeI site. After cleavage by TEV protease, results in Ser-His scar on the N-terminus.
How to cite: pJK635 was a gift from T. J. Kappock (Addgene plasmid # 72473 ; http://n2t.net/addgene:72473 ; RRID:Addgene_72473)
