[The description below was written by a language model from this plasmid's Addgene catalogue record and pLannotate feature annotations shown in this document.]
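Description:
pJK635 is an empty bacterial expression backbone derived from pET28a, about 5.4 kb, in which the N-terminal leader has been redesigned so that fusion proteins carry a His6 affinity tag followed by a TEV protease recognition site. It is propagated in E. coli under kanamycin selection (the aph(3')-Ia KanR gene) and replicates from a ColE1/pBR322-type origin. The bom and rop elements typical of pET vectors are present, although the catalogue entry lists the plasmid as high copy. An f1 origin is also annotated, which allows single-stranded DNA production.

The expression cassette has the standard pET layout. A T7 promoter is followed directly by a lac operator, then the strong T7 gene 10 ribosome-binding site, the tag-encoding leader and cloning region, and a T7 terminator. A plasmid-borne lacI gene with its own promoter supplies repressor, so transcription is kept off until IPTG induction in a host that provides T7 RNA polymerase.

According to the depositor, a gene cloned by restriction enzymes at the NdeI site acquires the His6–TEV appendage. TEV cleavage after purification then leaves only a two-residue Ser-His scar at the N-terminus. The record states that the T7 tag was replaced by the TEV site, yet the automated annotation still reports a T7 tag downstream of the RBS and does not label the N-terminal His6 or the TEV site. It also detects a His-tag fragment before the terminator, consistent with the optional C-terminal His tag of pET28a. These discrepancies cannot be resolved from the feature table alone. No insert is present. The vector is intended for producing cleavable His-tagged recombinant proteins.
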