Features (pLannotate 1.2.2; 19 found; start..end, strand, type, name):
     12..440     +  rep_origin     f1 ori (sequence partly withheld): f1 bacteriophage origin of replication; arrow indicates direction of (+) strand synthesis
    493..550     +  promoter       AmpR promoter (fragment): bla
    559..1374    -  CDS            KanR: aminoglycoside phosphotransferase; aph(3')-Ia; confers resistance to kanamycin in bacteria or G418 (Geneticin®) in eukaryotes
   1496..2084    +  rep_origin     ori: high-copy-number ColE1/pMB1/pBR322/pUC origin of replication
   2270..2412    -  misc_feature   bom: basis of mobility region from pBR322
   2514..2705    -  CDS            rop: Rop protein, which maintains plasmids at low copy number; rop
   2722..3102    +  CDS            YPB1_ECOLX: Protein predicted: Swiss-Prot protein existence level 4. From Escherichia coli.
   3174..3465    -  CDS            TcR (fragment): tetracycline efflux protein; tet; confers resistance to tetracycline
   3480..3501    -  protein_bind   CAP binding site: CAP binding activates transcription in the presence of cAMP. E. coli catabolite activator protein
   3514..4596    -  CDS            lacI: lac repressor; lacI; The lac repressor binds to the lac operator to inhibit transcription in E. coli. This inhibition can be relieved by adding lactose or isopropyl-β-D-thiogalactopyranoside (IPTG).
   4597..4674    -  promoter       lacI promoter: lacI
   4682..4961    -  CDS            TcR (fragment): tetracycline efflux protein; tet; confers resistance to tetracycline
   4983..5001    +  promoter       T7 promoter: promoter for bacteriophage T7 RNA polymerase
   5002..5026    +  protein_bind   lac operator: The lac repressor binds to the lac operator to inhibit transcription in E. coli. This inhibition can be relieved by adding lactose or isopropyl-β-D-thiogalactopyranoside (IPTG). lac repressor encoded by lacI
   5041..5063    +  RBS            RBS: efficient ribosome binding site from bacteriophage T7 gene 10 (Olins and Rangwala, 1989)
   5142..5174    +  CDS            T7 tag (gene 10 leader): leader peptide from bacteriophage T7 gene 10 promotes efficient translation in E. coli
   5224..5241    +  CDS            9xHis (fragment): 9xHis affinity tag
   5251..5300    +  CDS            SET1 (fragment): solubility-enhancement tag derived from T7 phage gene 10B
   5308..5355    +  terminator     T7 terminator: transcription terminator for bacteriophage T7 RNA polymerase
>Addgene plasmid #72473 | pJK635 | depositor full sequence | sequence record 132656 | pJK635 sequence 5380 bps
TGGCGAATGGG
[124 nt withheld, positions 12-135]
C
[91 nt withheld, positions 137-227]
A
[49 nt withheld, positions 229-277]
CCTTTGACGTTGGAGTCCACGTTCTTTAATAGTGGACTCTTGTTCCAAACTGGAACAACACTCAACCCTA
TCTCGGTCTATTCTTTTGATTTATAAGGGATTTTGCCGATTTCGGCCTATTGGTTAAAAAATGAGCTGAT
TTAACAAAAATTTAACGCGAATTTTAACAAAATATTAACGCTTACAATTTAGGTGGCACTTTTCGGGGAA
ATGTGCGCGGAACCCCTATTTGTTTATTTTTCTAAATACATTCAAATATGTATCCGCTCATGAATTAATT
CTTAGAAAAACTCATCGAGCATCAAATGAAACTGCAATTTATTCATATCAGGATTATCAATACCATATTT
TTGAAAAAGCCGTTTCTGTAATGAAGGAGAAAACTCACCGAGGCAGTTCCATAGGATGGCAAGATCCTGG
TATCGGTCTGCGATTCCGACTCGTCCAACATCAATACAACCTATTAATTTCCCCTCGTCAAAAATAAGGT
TATCAAGTGAGAAATCACCATGAGTGACGACTGAATCCGGTGAGAATGGCAAAAGTTTATGCATTTCTTT
CCAGACTTGTTCAACAGGCCAGCCATTACGCTCGTCATCAAAATCACTCGCATCAACCAAACCGTTATTC
ATTCGTGATTGCGCCTGAGCGAGACGAAATACGCGATCGCTGTTAAAAGGACAATTACAAACAGGAATCG
AATGCAACCGGCGCAGGAACACTGCCAGCGCATCAACAATATTTTCACCTGAATCAGGATATTCTTCTAA
TACCTGGAATGCTGTTTTCCCGGGGATCGCAGTGGTGAGTAACCATGCATCATCAGGAGTACGGATAAAA
TGCTTGATGGTCGGAAGAGGCATAAATTCCGTCAGCCAGTTTAGTCTGACCATCTCATCTGTAACATCAT
TGGCAACGCTACCTTTGCCATGTTTCAGAAACAACTCTGGCGCATCGGGCTTCCCATACAATCGATAGAT
TGTCGCACCTGATTGCCCGACATTATCGCGAGCCCATTTATACCCATATAAATCAGCATCCATGTTGGAA
TTTAATCGCGGCCTAGAGCAAGACGTTTCCCGTTGAATATGGCTCATAACACCCCTTGTATTACTGTTTA
TGTAAGCAGACAGTTTTATTGTTCATGACCAAAATCCCTTAACGTGAGTTTTCGTTCCACTGAGCGTCAG
ACCCCGTAGAAAAGATCAAAGGATCTTCTTGAGATCCTTTTTTTCTGCGCGTAATCTGCTGCTTGCAAAC
AAAAAAACCACCGCTACCAGCGGTGGTTTGTTTGCCGGATCAAGAGCTACCAACTCTTTTTCCGAAGGTA
ACTGGCTTCAGCAGAGCGCAGATACCAAATACTGTCCTTCTAGTGTAGCCGTAGTTAGGCCACCACTTCA
AGAACTCTGTAGCACCGCCTACATACCTCGCTCTGCTAATCCTGTTACCAGTGGCTGCTGCCAGTGGCGA
TAAGTCGTGTCTTACCGGGTTGGACTCAAGACGATAGTTACCGGATAAGGCGCAGCGGTCGGGCTGAACG
GGGGGTTCGTGCACACAGCCCAGCTTGGAGCGAACGACCTACACCGAACTGAGATACCTACAGCGTGAGC
TATGAGAAAGCGCCACGCTTCCCGAAGGGAGAAAGGCGGACAGGTATCCGGTAAGCGGCAGGGTCGGAAC
AGGAGAGCGCACGAGGGAGCTTCCAGGGGGAAACGCCTGGTATCTTTATAGTCCTGTCGGGTTTCGCCAC
CTCTGACTTGAGCGTCGATTTTTGTGATGCTCGTCAGGGGGGCGGAGCCTATGGAAAAACGCCAGCAACG
CGGCCTTTTTACGGTTCCTGGCCTTTTGCTGGCCTTTTGCTCACATGTTCTTTCCTGCGTTATCCCCTGA
TTCTGTGGATAACCGTATTACCGCCTTTGAGTGAGCTGATACCGCTCGCCGCAGCCGAACGACCGAGCGC
AGCGAGTCAGTGAGCGAGGAAGCGGAAGAGCGCCTGATGCGGTATTTTCTCCTTACGCATCTGTGCGGTA
TTTCACACCGCATATATGGTGCACTCTCAGTACAATCTGCTCTGATGCCGCATAGTTAAGCCAGTATACA
CTCCGCTATCGCTACGTGACTGGGTCATGGCTGCGCCCCGACACCCGCCAACACCCGCTGACGCGCCCTG
ACGGGCTTGTCTGCTCCCGGCATCCGCTTACAGACAAGCTGTGACCGTCTCCGGGAGCTGCATGTGTCAG
AGGTTTTCACCGTCATCACCGAAACGCGCGAGGCAGCTGCGGTAAAGCTCATCAGCGTGGTCGTGAAGCG
ATTCACAGATGTCTGCCTGTTCATCCGCGTCCAGCTCGTTGAGTTTCTCCAGAAGCGTTAATGTCTGGCT
TCTGATAAAGCGGGCCATGTTAAGGGCGGTTTTTTCCTGTTTGGTCACTGATGCCTCCGTGTAAGGGGGA
TTTCTGTTCATGGGGGTAATGATACCGATGAAACGAGAGAGGATGCTCACGATACGGGTTACTGATGATG
AACATGCCCGGTTACTGGAACGTTGTGAGGGTAAACAACTGGCGGTATGGATGCGGCGGGACCAGAGAAA
AATCACTCAGGGTCAATGCCAGCGCTTCGTTAATACAGATGTAGGTGTTCCACAGGGTAGCCAGCAGCAT
CCTGCGATGCAGATCCGGAACATAATGGTGCAGGGCGCTGACTTCCGCGTTTCCAGACTTTACGAAACAC
GGAAACCGAAGACCATTCATGTTGTTGCTCAGGTCGCAGACGTTTTGCAGCAGCAGTCGCTTCACGTTCG
CTCGCGTATCGGTGATTCATTCTGCTAACCAGTAAGGCAACCCCGCCAGCCTAGCCGGGTCCTCAACGAC
AGGAGCACGATCATGCGCACCCGTGGGGCCGCCATGCCGGCGATAATGGCCTGCTTCTCGCCGAAACGTT
TGGTGGCGGGACCAGTGACGAAGGCTTGAGCGAGGGCGTGCAAGATTCCGAATACCGCAAGCGACAGGCC
GATCATCGTCGCGCTCCAGCGAAAGCGGTCCTCGCCGAAAATGACCCAGAGCGCTGCCGGCACCTGTCCT
ACGAGTTGCATGATAAAGAAGACAGTCATAAGTGCGGCGACGATAGTCATGCCCCGCGCCCACCGGAAGG
AGCTGACTGGGTTGAAGGCTCTCAAGGGCATCGGTCGAGATCCCGGTGCCTAATGAGTGAGCTAACTTAC
ATTAATTGCGTTGCGCTCACTGCCCGCTTTCCAGTCGGGAAACCTGTCGTGCCAGCTGCATTAATGAATC
GGCCAACGCGCGGGGAGAGGCGGTTTGCGTATTGGGCGCCAGGGTGGTTTTTCTTTTCACCAGTGAGACG
GGCAACAGCTGATTGCCCTTCACCGCCTGGCCCTGAGAGAGTTGCAGCAAGCGGTCCACGCTGGTTTGCC
CCAGCAGGCGAAAATCCTGTTTGATGGTGGTTAACGGCGGGATATAACATGAGCTGTCTTCGGTATCGTC
GTATCCCACTACCGAGATATCCGCACCAACGCGCAGCCCGGACTCGGTAATGGCGCGCATTGCGCCCAGC
GCCATCTGATCGTTGGCAACCAGCATCGCAGTGGGAACGATGCCCTCATTCAGCATTTGCATGGTTTGTT
GAAAACCGGACATGGCACTCCAGTCGCCTTCCCGTTCCGCTATCGGCTGAATTTGATTGCGAGTGAGATA
TTTATGCCAGCCAGCCAGACGCAGACGCGCCGAGACAGAACTTAATGGGCCCGCTAACAGCGCGATTTGC
TGGTGACCCAATGCGACCAGATGCTCCACGCCCAGTCGCGTACCGTCTTCATGGGAGAAAATAATACTGT
TGATGGGTGTCTGGTCAGAGACATCAAGAAATAACGCCGGAACATTAGTGCAGGCAGCTTCCACAGCAAT
GGCATCCTGGTCATCCAGCGGATAGTTAATGATCAGCCCACTGACGCGTTGCGCGAGAAGATTGTGCACC
GCCGCTTTACAGGCTTCGACGCCGCTTCGTTCTACCATCGACACCACCACGCTGGCACCCAGTTGATCGG
CGCGAGATTTAATCGCCGCGACAATTTGCGACGGCGCGTGCAGGGCCAGACTGGAGGTGGCAACGCCAAT
CAGCAACGACTGTTTGCCCGCCAGTTGTTGTGCCACGCGGTTGGGAATGTAATTCAGCTCCGCCATCGCC
GCTTCCACTTTTTCCCGCGTTTTCGCAGAAACGTGGCTGGCCTGGTTCACCACGCGGGAAACGGTCTGAT
AAGAGACACCGGCATACTCTGCGACATCGTATAACGTTACTGGTTTCACATTCACCACCCTGAATTGACT
CTCTTCCGGGCGCTATCATGCCATACCGCGAAAGGTTTTGCGCCATTCGATGGTGTCCGGGATCTCGACG
CTCTCCCTTATGCGACTCCTGCATTAGGAAGCAGCCCAGTAGTAGGTTGAGGCCGTTGAGCACCGCCGCC
GCAAGGAATGGTGCATGCAAGGAGATGGCGCCCAACAGTCCCCCGGCCACGGGGCCTGCCACCATACCCA
CGCCGAAACAAGCGCTCATGAGCCCGAAGTGGCGAGCCCGATCTTCCCCATCGGTGATGTCGGCGATATA
GGCGCCAGCAACCGCACCTGTGGCGCCGGTGATGCCGGCCACGATGCGTCCGGCGTAGAGGATCGAGATC
TCGATCCCGCGAAATTAATACGACTCACTATAGGGGAATTGTGAGCGGATAACAATTCCCCTCTAGAAAT
AATTTTGTTTAACTTTAAGAAGGAGATATACCATGGCACACCATCATCACCATCATTCAAGCGGCGTGGA
TCTGGGCACCGAAAATCTGTACTTTCAGTCTCATATGGCTAGCATGACTGGTGGACAGCAAATGGGTCGC
GGATCCGAATTCGAGCTCCGTCGACAAGCTTGCGGCCGCACTCGAGCACCACCACCACCACCACTGAGAT
CCGGCTGCTAACAAAGCCCGAAAGGAAGCTGAGTTGGCTGCTGCCACCGCTGAGCAATAACTAGCATAAC
CCCTTGGGGCCTCTAAACGGGTCTTGAGGGGTTTTTTGCTGAAAGGAGGAACTATATCCGGAT
