>Addgene plasmid #72473 | pJK635 | addgene partial sequence | sequence record 135964 | T7 5'-TAATACGACTCACTATAGGG-3'
AATAATTTTGTTTAACTTTAAGAAGGAGATATACCATGGCACACCATCATCACCATCATTCAAGCGGCGT
GGATCTGGGCACCGAAAATCTGTACTTTCAGTCTCATATGGCTAGCATGACTGGTGGACAGCAAATGGGT
CGCGGATCCGAATTCGAGCTCCGTCGACAAGCTTGCGGCCGCACTCGAGCACCACCACCACCACCACTGA
GATCCGGCTGCTAACAAAGCCCGAAAGGAAGCTGAGTTGGCTGCTGCCACCGCTGAGCAATAACTAGCAT
AACCCCTTGGGGCCTCTAAACGGGTCTTGAGGGGTTTTTTGCTGAAAGGAGGAACTATATCCGGATTGGC
GAATGGG
[124 nt withheld, positions 358-481]
C
[91 nt withheld, positions 483-573]
A
[49 nt withheld, positions 575-623]
CCTTTGACGTTGGAGTCCACGTTCTTTAATAGTGGACTCTTGTTCCAAACTGGAACAACACTCAACCCTA
TCTCGGTCTATTCTTTTGATTTATAAGGGATTTTGCCGATTTCGGCCTATTGGTTAAAAAATGAGCTGAT
TTAACAAAAATTTAACGCGAATTTTAACAAAATATTAACGCTTACAATTTAGGTGGCACTTTTCGGGGAA
ATGTGCGCGGAACCCCTATTTGTTTATTTTTCTAAATACATTCAAATATGTATCCGCTCATGAATTAATT
CTTAGAAAAACTCATCGAGCATCAAATGAAACTGCAATTTATTCATATCAGGATTATCAATACCATATTT
TTGAAAAAGCCGTTTCTGTAATGAAGGAGAAAACTC
