>Addgene plasmid #72473 | pJK635 | addgene partial sequence | sequence record 135965 | T7term 5'-GCTAGTTATTGCTCAGCGG-3'
GGGCTTTGTTAGCAGCCGGATCTCAGTGGTGGTGGTGGTGGTGCTCGAGTGCGGCCGCAAGCTTGTCGAC
GGAGCTCGAATTCGGATCCGCGACCCATTTGCTGTCCACCAGTCATGCTAGCCATATGAGACTGAAAGTA
CAGATTTTCGGTGCCCAGATCCACGCCGCTTGAATGATGGTGATGATGGTGTGCCATGGTATATCTCCTT
CTTAAAGTTAAACAAAATTATTTCTAGAGGGGAATTGTTATCCGCTCACAATTCCCCTATAGTGAGTCGT
ATTAATTTCGCGGGATCGAGATCTCGATCCTCTACGCCGGACGCATCGTGGCCGGCATCACCGGCGCCAC
AGGTGCGGTTGCTGGCGCCTATATCGCCGACATCACCGATGGGGAAGATCGGGCTCGCCACTTCGGGCTC
ATGAGCGCTTGTTTCGGCGTGGGTATGGTGGCAGGCCCCGTGGCCGGGGGACTGTTGGGCGCCATCTCCT
TGCATGCACCATTCCTTGCGGCGGCGGTGCTCAACGGCCTCAACCTACTACTGGGCTGCTTCCTAATGCA
GGAGTCGCATAAGGGAGAGCGTCGAGATCCCGGACACCATCGAATGGCGCAAAACCTTTCGCGGTATGGC
ATGATAGCGCCCGGAAGAGAGTCAATTCAGGGTGGTGAATGTGAAACCAGTAACGTTATACGATGTCGCA
GAGTATGCCGGTGTCTCTTATCAGACCGTTTCCCGCGTGGTGAACCAGGCCAGCCACGTTTCTGCGAAAA
CGCGGGAAAAAGTGGAAGCGGCGATGGCGGAGCTGAATTACATTCCCAACCGCGTGGCACAACAACTGGC
GGGCAAACAGTCGTTGCTGATTGGCGTTGCCACCTCCA
